Addgene plasmid #67944: c-Myc-5-HT2A
Purpose: N-terminally c-myc tagged human 5-hydroxytryptamine receptor 2A
Depositing lab: Javier Gonzalez-Maeso. Depositing organization: Icahn School of Medicine at Mount Sinai. Publication: Identification of a serotonin/glutamate receptor complex implicated in psychosis. Gonzalez-Maeso J, Ang RL, Yuen T, Chan P, Weisstaub NV, Lopez-Gimenez JF, Zhou M, Okawa Y, Callado LF, Milligan G, Gingrich JA, Filizola M, Meana JJ, Sealfon SC. Nature. 2008 Mar 6;452(7183):93-7. doi: 10.1038/nature06612. Epub 2008 Feb 24. PubMed 18297054.
Backbone
  Vector backbone: pcDNA3.1
  Vector type: Mammalian Expression
  Selectable markers: Neomycin (select with G418)
Growth in bacteria
  Bacterial resistance: Ampicillin, 100 μg/mL
  Growth temperature: 37°C
  Growth strain: DH5alpha
  Copy number: Unknown
Gene/Insert
  Gene/Insert name: HTR2A (alt name: 5HT2A)
  Species: H. sapiens (human)
  Entrez Gene: HTR2A (a.k.a. 5-HT2A, HTR2)
  Promoter: CMV
  Tag / fusion protein: c-Myc (N terminal on insert)
  Cloning method: Unknown
  Sequencing primers: 5′ CMV Forward; 3′ BGH Reverse
Terms and licenses: Academic/Nonprofit Terms; Industry Terms: Not Available to Industry
How to cite: c-Myc-5-HT2A was a gift from Javier Gonzalez-Maeso (Addgene plasmid # 67944 ; http://n2t.net/addgene:67944 ; RRID:Addgene_67944)
