[The description below was written by a language model from this plasmid's Addgene catalogue record and pLannotate feature annotations shown in this document.]
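Description:
c-Myc-5-HT2A is a mammalian expression plasmid built on the pcDNA3.1 backbone that encodes the human serotonin 2A receptor (HTR2A, 5-HT2A), a G protein-coupled receptor, carrying an N-terminal c-Myc epitope tag. The sequenced construct is about 6.8 kb. Expression is driven by the human cytomegalovirus immediate-early enhancer and promoter, and transcripts are terminated by the bovine growth hormone polyadenylation signal. T7 and SP6 phage promoters flank the insert, a standard arrangement that permits in vitro transcription or sequencing across the cloning site. The automated annotation marks the HTR2A coding sequence but does not separately call the Myc tag; according to the catalogue entry it sits at the N terminus of the insert, which for a receptor of this class would place it on the extracellular side, where it can be detected with anti-Myc antibodies. The cloning method is not recorded.

For propagation in E. coli the plasmid has a high-copy ColE1/pUC-type origin and a β-lactamase gene conferring ampicillin resistance, along with an f1 origin for single-stranded DNA production. Stable mammalian lines can be selected with G418 through a neomycin phosphotransferase cassette driven by the SV40 early promoter and ended by the SV40 poly(A) signal. Small fragments annotated as HIV-1 LTR, ble, lacI and bom are short partial matches typical of this backbone rather than functional modules. The construct is suited to transient or stable expression of tagged 5-HT2A in cultured cells for localisation, immunoprecipitation and signalling studies. The associated publication concerns a serotonin/glutamate receptor complex implicated in psychosis.
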