Features (pLannotate 1.2.2; 21 found; start..end, strand, type, name):
     51..103     -  misc_feature   bom (fragment): basis of mobility region from pBR322
    258..637     +  enhancer       CMV enhancer: human cytomegalovirus immediate early enhancer
    638..841     +  promoter       CMV promoter: human cytomegalovirus (CMV) immediate early promoter
    837..870     +  LTR            5' LTR (truncated) (fragment): truncated 5' long terminal repeat (LTR) from HIV-1
    886..904     +  promoter       T7 promoter: promoter for bacteriophage T7 RNA polymerase
    966..2378    +  CDS            HTR2A (sequence partly withheld): 5HT2A_HUMAN - Also known as HTR2. Experimental evidence at protein level: Swiss-Prot protein existence level 1. (Microbial infection) Acts as a receptor for human JC polyomavirus/JCPyV. From Homo sapiens (Human).
   2416..2434    -  promoter       SP6 promoter: promoter for bacteriophage SP6 RNA polymerase
   2460..2684    +  polyA_signal   bGH poly(A) signal: bovine growth hormone polyadenylation signal
   2688..2709    +  promoter       SV40 promoter (fragment): SV40 enhancer and early promoter
   2730..3158    +  rep_origin     f1 ori (sequence partly withheld): f1 bacteriophage origin of replication; arrow indicates direction of (+) strand synthesis
   3172..3501    +  promoter       SV40 promoter: SV40 enhancer and early promoter
   3568..4359    +  CDS            neo: KKA2_KLEPN - Also known as kan, nptII. Experimental evidence at protein level: Swiss-Prot protein existence level 1. Resistance to kanamycin, neomycin, paromomycin, ribostamycin, butirosin and gentamicin B. From Klebsiella pneumoniae.
   4383..4541    +  CDS            ble (fragment): BLE_KLEPN - Experimental evidence at protein level: Swiss-Prot protein existence level 1. Binding protein with a strong affinity to the bleomycin family of antibiotics. Binds to CL990; an antimitotic-antibiotic compound. From Klebsiella pneumoniae.
   4536..4657    +  polyA_signal   SV40 poly(A) signal: SV40 polyadenylation signal
   4730..4746    -  protein_bind   lac operator: The lac repressor binds to the lac operator to inhibit transcription in E. coli. This inhibition can be relieved by adding lactose or isopropyl-β-D-thiogalactopyranoside (IPTG). lac repressor encoded by lacI
   4754..4784    -  promoter       lac promoter: promoter for the E. coli lac operon
   4799..4820    -  protein_bind   CAP binding site: CAP binding activates transcription in the presence of cAMP. E. coli catabolite activator protein
   4833..4925    -  CDS            lacI (fragment): lac repressor; lacI; The lac repressor binds to the lac operator to inhibit transcription in E. coli. This inhibition can be relieved by adding lactose or isopropyl-β-D-thiogalactopyranoside (IPTG).
   5108..5696    -  rep_origin     ori: high-copy-number ColE1/pMB1/pBR322/pUC origin of replication
   5867..6727    -  CDS            AmpR: β-lactamase; bla; confers resistance to ampicillin, carbenicillin, and related antibiotics
   6728..6832    -  promoter       AmpR promoter: bla
>Addgene plasmid #67944 | c-Myc-5-HT2A | addgene full sequence | sequence record 254596 | Addgene NGS Result
CCCGAAAAGTGCCACCTGACGTCGACGGATCGGGAGATCTCCCGATCCCCTATGGTGCACTCTCAGTACA
ATCTGCTCTGATGCCGCATAGTTAAGCCAGTATCTGCTCCCTGCTTGTGTGTTGGAGGTCGCTGAGTAGT
GCGCGAGCAAAATTTAAGCTACAACAAGGCAAGGCTTGACCGACAATTGCATGAAGAATCTGCTTAGGGT
TAGGCGTTTTGCGCTGCTTCGCGATGTACGGGCCAGATATACGCGTTGACATTGATTATTGACTAGTTAT
TAATAGTAATCAATTACGGGGTCATTAGTTCATAGCCCATATATGGAGTTCCGCGTTACATAACTTACGG
TAAATGGCCCGCCTGGCTGACCGCCCAACGACCCCCGCCCATTGACGTCAATAATGACGTATGTTCCCAT
AGTAACGCCAATAGGGACTTTCCATTGACGTCAATGGGTGGAGTATTTACGGTAAACTGCCCACTTGGCA
GTACATCAAGTGTATCATATGCCAAGTACGCCCCCTATTGACGTCAATGACGGTAAATGGCCCGCCTGGC
ATTATGCCCAGTACATGACCTTATGGGACTTTCCTACTTGGCAGTACATCTACGTATTAGTCATCGCTAT
TACCATGGTGATGCGGTTTTGGCAGTACATCAATGGGCGTGGATAGCGGTTTGACTCACGGGGATTTCCA
AGTCTCCACCCCATTGACGTCAATGGGAGTTTGTTTTGGCACCAAAATCAACGGGACTTTCCAAAATGTC
GTAACAACTCCGCCCCATTGACGCAAATGGGCGGTAGGCGTGTACGGTGGGAGGTCTATATAAGCAGAGC
TCTCTGGCTAACTAGAGAACCCACTGCTTACTGGCTTATCGAAATTAATACGACTCACTATAGGGAGACC
CAAGCTTGGTACCGAGCTCGGATCCATGGAACAAAAACTTATTTCTGAAGAAGATCTG
[1410 nt withheld, positions 969-2378]
TGAGCGGCCGCTCGAGCATGCATCTAGAGGGCCCTATTCTATAGTGTCACCTAAATGCTAGAGCTCGCTG
ATCAGCCTCGACTGTGCCTTCTAGTTGCCAGCCATCTGTTGTTTGCCCCTCCCCCGTGCCTTCCTTGACC
CTGGAAGGTGCCACTCCCACTGTCCTTTCCTAATAAAATGAGGAAATTGCATCGCATTGTCTGAGTAGGT
GTCATTCTATTCTGGGGGGTGGGGTGGGGCAGGACAGCAAGGGGGAGGATTGGGAAGACAATAGCAGGCA
TGCTGGGGATGCGGTGGGCTCTATGGCTTCTGAGGCGGAAAGAACCAGCTGGGGCTCTAGGGGGTATCCC
C
[124 nt withheld, positions 2730-2853]
C
[91 nt withheld, positions 2855-2945]
A
[49 nt withheld, positions 2947-2995]
CCTTTGACGTTGGAGTCCACGTTCTTT
[37 nt withheld, positions 3023-3059]
ACCCTATCTCGGTCTATTCTTTTGATTTATAAGGGATTTTGCCGATTTCGGCCTATTGGTTAAAAAATGA
GCTGATTTAACAAAAATTTAACGCGAATTAATTCTGTGGAATGTGTGTCAGTTAGGGTGTGGAAAGTCCC
CAGGCTCCCCAGCAGGCAGAAGTATGCAAAGCATGCATCTCAATTAGTCAGCAACCAGGTGTGGAAAGTC
CCCAGGCTCCCCAGCAGGCAGAAGTATGCAAAGCATGCATCTCAATTAGTCAGCAACCATAGTCCCGCCC
CTAACTCCGCCCATCCCGCCCCTAACTCCGCCCAGTTCCGCCCATTCTCCGCCCCATGGCTGACTAATTT
TTTTTATTTATGCAGAGGCCGAGGCCGCCTCTGCCTCTGAGCTATTCCAGAAGTAGTGAGGAGGCTTTTT
TGGAGGCCTAGGCTTTTGCAAAAAGCTCCCGGGAGCTTGTATATCCATTTTCGGATCTGATCAAGAGACA
GGATGAGGATCGTTTCGCATGATTGAACAAGATGGATTGCACGCAGGTTCTCCGGCCGCTTGGGTGGAGA
GGCTATTCGGCTATGACTGGGCACAACAGACAATCGGCTGCTCTGATGCCGCCGTGTTCCGGCTGTCAGC
GCAGGGGCGCCCGGTTCTTTTTGTCAAGACCGACCTGTCCGGTGCCCTGAATGAACTGCAGGACGAGGCA
GCGCGGCTATCGTGGCTGGCCACGACGGGCGTTCCTTGCGCAGCTGTGCTCGACGTTGTCACTGAAGCGG
GAAGGGACTGGCTGCTATTGGGCGAAGTGCCGGGGCAGGATCTCCTGTCATCTCACCTTGCTCCTGCCGA
GAAAGTATCCATCATGGCTGATGCAATGCGGCGGCTGCATACGCTTGATCCGGCTACCTGCCCATTCGAC
CACCAAGCGAAACATCGCATCGAGCGAGCACGTACTCGGATGGAAGCCGGTCTTGTCGATCAGGATGATC
TGGACGAAGAGCATCAGGGGCTCGCGCCAGCCGAACTGTTCGCCAGGCTCAAGGCGCGCATGCCCGACGG
CGAGGATCTCGTCGTGACCCATGGCGATGCCTGCTTGCCGAATATCATGGTGGAAAATGGCCGCTTTTCT
GGATTCATCGACTGTGGCCGGCTGGGTGTGGCGGACCGCTATCAGGACATAGCGTTGGCTACCCGTGATA
TTGCTGAAGAGCTTGGCGGCGAATGGGCTGACCGCTTCCTCGTGCTTTACGGTATCGCCGCTCCCGATTC
GCAGCGCATCGCCTTCTATCGCCTTCTTGACGAGTTCTTCTGAGCGGGACTCTGGGGTTCGAAATGACCG
ACCAAGCGACGCCCAACCTGCCATCACGAGATTTCGATTCCACCGCCGCCTTCTATGAAAGGTTGGGCTT
CGGAATCGTTTTCCGGGACGCCGGCTGGATGATCCTCCAGCGCGGGGATCTCATGCTGGAGTTCTTCGCC
CACCCCAACTTGTTTATTGCAGCTTATAATGGTTACAAATAAAGCAATAGCATCACAAATTTCACAAATA
AAGCATTTTTTTCACTGCATTCTAGTTGTGGTTTGTCCAAACTCATCAATGTATCTTATCATGTCTGTAT
ACCGTCGACCTCTAGCTAGAGCTTGGCGTAATCATGGTCATAGCTGTTTCCTGTGTGAAATTGTTATCCG
CTCACAATTCCACACAACATACGAGCCGGAAGCATAAAGTGTAAAGCCTGGGGTGCCTAATGAGTGAGCT
AACTCACATTAATTGCGTTGCGCTCACTGCCCGCTTTCCAGTCGGGAAACCTGTCGTGCCAGCTGCATTA
ATGAATCGGCCAACGCGCGGGGAGAGGCGGTTTGCGTATTGGGCGCTCTTCCGCTTCCTCGCTCACTGAC
TCGCTGCGCTCGGTCGTTCGGCTGCGGCGAGCGGTATCAGCTCACTCAAAGGCGGTAATACGGTTATCCA
CAGAATCAGGGGATAACGCAGGAAAGAACATGTGAGCAAAAGGCCAGCAAAAGGCCAGGAACCGTAAAAA
GGCCGCGTTGCTGGCGTTTTTCCATAGGCTCCGCCCCCCTGACGAGCATCACAAAAATCGACGCTCAAGT
CAGAGGTGGCGAAACCCGACAGGACTATAAAGATACCAGGCGTTTCCCCCTGGAAGCTCCCTCGTGCGCT
CTCCTGTTCCGACCCTGCCGCTTACCGGATACCTGTCCGCCTTTCTCCCTTCGGGAAGCGTGGCGCTTTC
TCATAGCTCACGCTGTAGGTATCTCAGTTCGGTGTAGGTCGTTCGCTCCAAGCTGGGCTGTGTGCACGAA
CCCCCCGTTCAGCCCGACCGCTGCGCCTTATCCGGTAACTATCGTCTTGAGTCCAACCCGGTAAGACACG
ACTTATCGCCACTGGCAGCAGCCACTGGTAACAGGATTAGCAGAGCGAGGTATGTAGGCGGTGCTACAGA
GTTCTTGAAGTGGTGGCCTAACTACGGCTACACTAGAAGAACAGTATTTGGTATCTGCGCTCTGCTGAAG
CCAGTTACCTTCGGAAAAAGAGTTGGTAGCTCTTGATCCGGCAAACAAACCACCGCTGGTAGCGGTGGTT
TTTTTGTTTGCAAGCAGCAGATTACGCGCAGAAAAAAAGGATCTCAAGAAGATCCTTTGATCTTTTCTAC
GGGGTCTGACGCTCAGTGGAACGAAAACTCACGTTAAGGGATTTTGGTCATGAGATTATCAAAAAGGATC
TTCACCTAGATCCTTTTAAATTAAAAATGAAGTTTTAAATCAATCTAAAGTATATATGAGTAAACTTGGT
CTGACAGTTACCAATGCTTAATCAGTGAGGCACCTATCTCAGCGATCTGTCTATTTCGTTCATCCATAGT
TGCCTGACTCCCCGTCGTGTAGATAACTACGATACGGGAGGGCTTACCATCTGGCCCCAGTGCTGCAATG
ATACCGCGAGACCCACGCTCACCGGCTCCAGATTTATCAGCAATAAACCAGCCAGCCGGAAGGGCCGAGC
GCAGAAGTGGTCCTGCAACTTTATCCGCCTCCATCCAGTCTATTAATTGTTGCCGGGAAGCTAGAGTAAG
TAGTTCGCCAGTTAATAGTTTGCGCAACGTTGTTGCCATTGCTACAGGCATCGTGGTGTCACGCTCGTCG
TTTGGTATGGCTTCATTCAGCTCCGGTTCCCAACGATCAAGGCGAGTTACATGATCCCCCATGTTGTGCA
AAAAAGCGGTTAGCTCCTTCGGTCCTCCGATCGTTGTCAGAAGTAAGTTGGCCGCAGTGTTATCACTCAT
GGTTATGGCAGCACTGCATAATTCTCTTACTGTCATGCCATCCGTAAGATGCTTTTCTGTGACTGGTGAG
TACTCAACCAAGTCATTCTGAGAATAGTGTATGCGGCGACCGAGTTGCTCTTGCCCGGCGTCAATACGGG
ATAATACCGCGCCACATAGCAGAACTTTAAAAGTGCTCATCATTGGAAAACGTTCTTCGGGGCGAAAACT
CTCAAGGATCTTACCGCTGTTGAGATCCAGTTCGATGTAACCCACTCGTGCACCCAACTGATCTTCAGCA
TCTTTTACTTTCACCAGCGTTTCTGGGTGAGCAAAAACAGGAAGGCAAAATGCCGCAAAAAAGGGAATAA
GGGCGACACGGAAATGTTGAATACTCATACTCTTCCTTTTTCAATATTATTGAAGCATTTATCAGGGTTA
TTGTCTCATGAGCGGATACATATTTGAATGTATTTAGAAAAATAAACAAATAGGGGTTCCGCGCACATTT
C
