>Addgene plasmid #67944 | c-Myc-5-HT2A | addgene partial sequence | sequence record 120529 | CMV-F 5'-CGCAAATGGGCGGTAGGCGTG-3'
AGCTCTCTGGCTACTAGAGAACCCACTGCTTACTGGCTTATCGAAATTAATACGACTCACTATAGGGAGA
CCCAAGCTTGGTACCGAGCTCGGATCCATGGAACAAAAACTTATTTCTGAAGAAGATCTG
[860 nt withheld, positions 131-990]
T
[85 nt withheld, positions 992-1076]
TGA
