>Addgene plasmid #67944 | c-Myc-5-HT2A | addgene partial sequence | sequence record 120530 | BGH-rev 5'-TAGAAGGCACAGTCGAGG-3'
TATAGAATAGGGCCCTCTAGATGCATGCTCGAGCGGCCGCTCA
[1080 nt withheld, positions 44-1123]
